>Addgene plasmid #207323 | pMD2.G-K47Q/R354Q | addgene full sequence | sequence record 407394 | Addgene NGS Result
GGATCCCCTGAGGGGGCCCCCATGGGCTAGAGGATCCGGCCTCGGCCTCTGCATAAATAAAAAAAATTAG
TCAGCCATGAGCTTGGCCCATTGCATACGTTGTATCCATATCATAATATGTACATTTATATTGGCTCATG
TCCAACATTACCGCCATGTTGACATTGATTATTGACTAGTTATTAATAGTAATCAATTACGGGGTCATTA
GTTCATAGCCCATATATGGAGTTCCGCGTTACATAACTTACGGTAAATGGCCCGCCTGGCTGACCGCCCA
ACGACCCCCGCCCATTGACGTCAATAATGACGTATGTTCCCATAGTAACGCCAATAGGGACTTTCCATTG
ACGTCAATGGGTGGAGTATTTACGGTAAACTGCCCACTTGGCAGTACATCAAGTGTATCATATGCCAAGT
ACGCCCCCTATTGACGTCAATGACGGTAAATGGCCCGCCTGGCATTATGCCCAGTACATGACCTTATGGG
ACTTTCCTACTTGGCAGTACATCTACGTATTAGTCATCGCTATTACCATGGTGATGCGGTTTTGGCAGTA
CATCAATGGGCGTGGATAGCGGTTTGACTCACGGGGATTTCCAAGTCTCCACCCCATTGACGTCAATGGG
AGTTTGTTTTGGCACCAAAATCAACGGGACTTTCCAAAATGTCGTAACAACTCCGCCCCATTGACGCAAA
TGGGCGGTAGGCGTGTACGGTGGGAGGTCTATATAAGCAGAGCTCGTTTAGTGAACCGTCAGATCGCCTG
GAGACGCCATCCACGCTGTTTTGACCTCCATAGAAGACACCGGGACCGATCCAGCCTCCCCTCGAAGCTT
ACATGTGGTACCGAGCTCGGATCCTGAGAACTTCAGGGTGAGTCTATGGGACCCTTGATGTTTTCTTTCC
CCTTCTTTTCTATGGTTAAGTTCATGTCATAGGAAGGGGAGAAGTAACAGGGTACACATATTGACCAAAT
CAGGGTAATTTTGCATTTGTAATTTTAAAAAATGCTTTCTTCTTTTAATATACTTTTTTGTTTATCTTAT
TTCTAATACTTTCCCTAATCTCTTTCTTTCAGGGCAATAATGATACAATGTATCATGCCTCTTTGCACCA
TTCTAAAGAATAACAGTGATAATTTCTGGGTTAAGGCAATAGCAATATTTCTGCATATAAATATTTCTGC
ATATAAATTGTAACTGATGTAAGAGGTTTCATATTGCTAATAGCAGCTACAATCCAGCTACCATTCTGCT
TTTATTTTATGGTTGGGATAAGGCTGGATTATTCTGAGTCCAAGCTAGGCCCTTTTGCTAATCATGTTCA
TACCTCTTATCTTCCTCCCACAGCTCCTGGGCAACGTGCTGGTCTGTGTGCTGGCCCATCACTTTGGCAA
AGCACGTGAGATCTGAATTCTGACACTATGAAGTGCCTTTTGTACTTAGCCTTTTTATTCATTGGGGTGA
ATTGCAAGTTCACCATAGTTTTTCCACACAACCAAAAAGGAAACTGGAAAAATGTTCCTTCTAATTACCA
TTATTGCCCGTCAAGCTCAGATTTAAATTGGCATAATGACTTAATAGGCACAGCCTTACAAGTCAAAATG
CCCCAGAGTCACAAGGCTATTCAAGCAGACGGTTGGATGTGTCATGCTTCCAAATGGGTCACTACTTGTG
ATTTCCGCTGGTATGGACCGAAGTATATAACACATTCCATCCGATCCTTCACTCCATCTGTAGAACAATG
CAAGGAAAGCATTGAACAAACGAAACAAGGAACTTGGCTGAATCCAGGCTTCCCTCCTCAAAGTTGTGGA
TATGCAACTGTGACGGATGCCGAAGCAGTGATTGTCCAGGTGACTCCTCACCATGTGCTGGTTGATGAAT
ACACAGGAGAATGGGTTGATTCACAGTTCATCAACGGAAAATGCAGCAATTACATATGCCCCACTGTCCA
TAACTCTACAACCTGGCATTCTGACTATAAGGTCAAAGGGCTATGTGATTCTAACCTCATTTCCATGGAC
ATCACCTTCTTCTCAGAGGACGGAGAGCTATCATCCCTGGGAAAGGAGGGCACAGGGTTCAGAAGTAACT
ACTTTGCTTATGAAACTGGAGGCAAGGCCTGCAAAATGCAATACTGCAAGCATTGGGGAGTCAGACTCCC
ATCAGGTGTCTGGTTCGAGATGGCTGATAAGGATCTCTTTGCTGCAGCCAGATTCCCTGAATGCCCAGAA
GGGTCAAGTATCTCTGCTCCATCTCAGACCTCAGTGGATGTAAGTCTAATTCAGGACGTTGAGAGGATCT
TGGATTATTCCCTCTGCCAAGAAACCTGGAGCAAAATCAGAGCGGGTCTTCCAATCTCTCCAGTGGATCT
CAGCTATCTTGCTCCTAAAAACCCAGGAACCGGTCCTGCTTTCACCATAATCAATGGTACCCTAAAATAC
TTTGAGACCAGATACATCAGAGTCGATATTGCTGCTCCAATCCTCTCAAGAATGGTCGGAATGATCAGTG
GAACTACCACAGAACAGGAACTGTGGGATGACTGGGCACCATATGAAGACGTGGAAATTGGACCCAATGG
AGTTCTGAGGACCAGTTCAGGATATAAGTTTCCTTTATACATGATTGGACATGGTATGTTGGACTCCGAT
CTTCATCTTAGCTCAAAGGCTCAGGTGTTCGAACATCCTCACATTCAAGACGCTGCTTCGCAACTTCCTG
ATGATGAGAGTTTATTTTTTGGTGATACTGGGCTATCCAAAAATCCAATCGAGCTTGTAGAAGGTTGGTT
CAGTAGTTGGAAAAGCTCTATTGCCTCTTTTTTCTTTATCATAGGGTTAATCATTGGACTATTCTTGGTT
CTCCGAGTTGGTATCCATCTTTGCATTAAATTAAAGCACACCAAGAAAAGACAGATTTATACAGACATAG
AGATGAACCGACTTGGAAAGTAACTCAAATCCTGCACAACAGATTCTTCATGTTTGGACCAAATCAACTT
GTGATACCATGCTCAAAGAGGCCTCAATTATATTTGAGTTTTTAATTTTTATGAAAAAAAAAAAAAAAAA
CGGAATTCACCCCACCAGTGCAGGCTGCCTATCAGAAAGTGGTGGCTGGTGTGGCTAATGCCCTGGCCCA
CAAGTATCACTAAGCTCGCTTTCTTGCTGTCCAATTTCTATTAAAGGTTCCTTTGTTCCCTAAGTCCAAC
TACTAAACTGGGGGATATTATGAAGGGCCTTGAGCATCTGGATTCTGCCTAATAAAAAACATTTATTTTC
ATTGCAATGATGTATTTAAATTATTTCTGAATATTTTACTAAAAAGGGAATGTGGGAGGTCAGTGCATTT
AAAACATAAAGAAATGAAGAGCTAGTTCAAACCTTGGGAAAATACACTATATCTTAAACTCCATGAAAGA
AGGTGAGGCTGCAAACAGCTAATGCACATTGGCAACAGCCCCTGATGCCTATGCCTTATTCATCCCTCAG
AAAAGGATTCAAGTAGAGGCTTGATTTGGAGGTTAAAGTTTTGCTATGCTGTATTTTACATTACTTATTG
TTTTAGCTGTCCTCATGAATGTCTTTTCACTACCCATTTGCTTATCCTGCATCTCTCAGCCTTGACTCCA
CTCAGTTCTCTTGCTTAGAGATACCACCTTTCCCCTGAAGTGTTCCTTCCATGTTTTACGGCGAGATGGT
TTCTCCTCGCCTGGCCACTCAGCCTTAGTTGTCTCTGTTGTCTTATAGAGGTCTACTTGAAGAAGGAAAA
ACAGGGGGCATGGTTTGACTGTCCTGTGAGCCCTTCTTCCCTGCCTCCCCCACTCACAGTGACCCGGAAT
CCCTCGACATGGCAGTCTAGCACTAGTGCGGCCGCAGATCTGCTTCCTCGCTCACTGACTCGCTGCGCTC
GGTCGTTCGGCTGCGGCGAGCGGTATCAGCTCACTCAAAGGCGGTAATACGGTTATCCACAGAATCAGGG
GATAACGCAGGAAAGAACATGTGAGCAAAAGGCCAGCAAAAGGCCAGGAACCGTAAAAAGGCCGCGTTGC
TGGCGTTTTTCCATAGGCTCCGCCCCCCTGACGAGCATCACAAAAATCGACGCTCAAGTCAGAGGTGGCG
AAACCCGACAGGACTATAAAGATACCAGGCGTTTCCCCCTGGAAGCTCCCTCGTGCGCTCTCCTGTTCCG
ACCCTGCCGCTTACCGGATACCTGTCCGCCTTTCTCCCTTCGGGAAGCGTGGCGCTTTCTCATAGCTCAC
GCTGTAGGTATCTCAGTTCGGTGTAGGTCGTTCGCTCCAAGCTGGGCTGTGTGCACGAACCCCCCGTTCA
GCCCGACCGCTGCGCCTTATCCGGTAACTATCGTCTTGAGTCCAACCCGGTAAGACACGACTTATCGCCA
CTGGCAGCAGCCACTGGTAACAGGATTAGCAGAGCGAGGTATGTAGGCGGTGCTACAGAGTTCTTGAAGT
GGTGGCCTAACTACGGCTACACTAGAAGAACAGTATTTGGTATCTGCGCTCTGCTGAAGCCAGTTACCTT
CGGAAAAAGAGTTGGTAGCTCTTGATCCGGCAAACAAACCACCGCTGGTAGCGGTGGTTTTTTTGTTTGC
AAGCAGCAGATTACGCGCAGAAAAAAAGGATCTCAAGAAGATCCTTTGATCTTTTCTACGGGGTCTGACG
CTCAGTGGAACGAAAACTCACGTTAAGGGATTTTGGTCATGAGATTATCAAAAAGGATCTTCACCTAGAT
CCTTTTAAATTAAAAATGAAGTTTTAAATCAATCTAAAGTATATATGAGTAAACTTGGTCTGACAGTTAC
CAATGCTTAATCAGTGAGGCACCTATCTCAGCGATCTGTCTATTTCGTTCATCCATAGTTGCCTGACTCC
CCGTCGTGTAGATAACTACGATACGGGAGGGCTTACCATCTGGCCCCAGTGCTGCAATGATACCGCGAGA
CCCACGCTCACCGGCTCCAGATTTATCAGCAATAAACCAGCCAGCCGGAAGGGCCGAGCGCAGAAGTGGT
CCTGCAACTTTATCCGCCTCCATCCAGTCTATTAATTGTTGCCGGGAAGCTAGAGTAAGTAGTTCGCCAG
TTAATAGTTTGCGCAACGTTGTTGCCATTGCTACAGGCATCGTGGTGTCACGCTCGTCGTTTGGTATGGC
TTCATTCAGCTCCGGTTCCCAACGATCAAGGCGAGTTACATGATCCCCCATGTTGTGCAAAAAAGCGGTT
AGCTCCTTCGGTCCTCCGATCGTTGTCAGAAGTAAGTTGGCCGCAGTGTTATCACTCATGGTTATGGCAG
CACTGCATAATTCTCTTACTGTCATGCCATCCGTAAGATGCTTTTCTGTGACTGGTGAGTACTCAACCAA
GTCATTCTGAGAATAGTGTATGCGGCGACCGAGTTGCTCTTGCCCGGCGTCAATACGGGATAATACCGCG
CCACATAGCAGAACTTTAAAAGTGCTCATCATTGGAAAACGTTCTTCGGGGCGAAAACTCTCAAGGATCT
TACCGCTGTTGAGATCCAGTTCGATGTAACCCACTCGTGCACCCAACTGATCTTCAGCATCTTTTACTTT
CACCAGCGTTTCTGGGTGAGCAAAAACAGGAAGGCAAAATGCCGCAAAAAAGGGAATAAGGGCGACACGG
AAATGTTGAATACTCATACTCTTCCTTTTTCAATATTATTGAAGCATTTATCAGGGTTATTGTCTCATGA
GCGGATACATATTTGAATGTATTTAGAAAAATAAACAAATAGGGGTTCCGCGCACATTTCCCCGAAAAGT
GCCACCTGACGT
Features (pLannotate 1.2.2; 10 found; start..end, strand, type, name):
     37..79      -  rep_origin     SV40 ori (fragment): SV40 origin of replication
    161..540     +  enhancer       CMV enhancer: human cytomegalovirus immediate early enhancer
    541..744     +  promoter       CMV promoter: human cytomegalovirus (CMV) immediate early promoter
    878..1353    +  intron         β-globin intron: internally truncated intron from human β-globin
   1428..2963    +  CDS            VSV-G: vesicular stomatitis virus G glycoprotein Indiana strain
   3083..3160    +  CDS            HBB (fragment): HBB_PONPY - Experimental evidence at transcript level: Swiss-Prot protein existence level 2. Involved in oxygen transport from the lung to the various peripheral tissues. From Pongo pygmaeus (Bornean orangutan).
   3164..3558    +  polyA_signal   β-globin poly(A): human β-globin polyadenylation signal
   4068..4656    -  rep_origin     ori: high-copy-number ColE1/pMB1/pBR322/pUC origin of replication
   4827..5687    -  CDS            AmpR: β-lactamase; bla; confers resistance to ampicillin, carbenicillin, and related antibiotics
   5688..5792    -  promoter       AmpR promoter: bla
