[The description below was written by a language model from this plasmid's Addgene catalogue record and pLannotate feature annotations shown in this document.]
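Description:
pMD2.G-K47Q/R354Q is a mammalian expression plasmid derived from the widely used pMD2.G envelope plasmid, carrying a mutant form of the vesicular stomatitis virus G glycoprotein (VSV-G, Indiana strain). The full sequence is about 5.8 kb, made up of a 4.3 kb backbone and a 1,536 bp VSV-G coding sequence. It is propagated in E. coli through a high-copy ColE1/pUC-type origin and selected with ampicillin via the β-lactamase gene and its own bla promoter. A short fragment of the SV40 origin is also annotated, but it is only a remnant.

The expression cassette places the human CMV immediate-early enhancer and promoter upstream of an internally truncated human β-globin intron, which generally improves transcript processing and expression. This is followed by the VSV-G open reading frame and a human β-globin polyadenylation signal. A small annotated HBB coding fragment between the glycoprotein and the poly(A) signal most likely reflects residual β-globin exon sequence belonging to this 3′ region rather than an expressed product.

The two substitutions, K47Q and R354Q, are recorded as abolishing receptor binding while preserving the protein's membrane-fusion activity. This separates the two functions of the envelope protein: the mutant can still drive fusion but does not itself direct attachment to cells. According to the associated publication title, the plasmid belongs to work on modular envelope design for cell type-specific delivery. The "blinded" fusogen would presumably be co-expressed with a separate targeting molecule when pseudotyping viral particles, although the record does not detail the partner components.
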