Addgene plasmid #207323: pMD2.G-K47Q/R354Q
Purpose: VSV-G mutant with abolished receptor binding, but maintained fusogenic capacity
Depositing lab: Feng Zhang. Depositing organization: Broad Institute. Publication: Cell type-specific delivery by modular envelope design. Strebinger D, Frangieh CJ, Friedrich MJ, Faure G, Macrae RK, Zhang F. Nat Commun. 2023 Aug 23;14(1):5141. doi: 10.1038/s41467-023-40788-8. PubMed 37612276.
Backbone
  Vector backbone: pMD2.G
  Backbone size w/o insert (bp): 4286
  Vector type: Mammalian Expression
Growth in bacteria
  Bacterial resistance: Ampicillin, 100 μg/mL
  Growth temperature: 37°C
  Growth strain: NEB Stable
  Copy number: High Copy
Gene/Insert
  Gene/Insert name: VSV-G
  Species: Vesicular Stomatitis Virus
  Insert size (bp): 1536
  Mutation: K47Q/R354Q
  Entrez Gene: VSIVgp4 (a.k.a. VSIVgp4)
  Promoter: CMV promoter
  Cloning method: Unknown
Resource information
  A portion of this plasmid was derived from a plasmid made by: Plasmid #12259
Terms and licenses: Academic/Nonprofit Terms; Industry Terms: Not Available to Industry
How to cite: pMD2.G-K47Q/R354Q was a gift from Feng Zhang (Addgene plasmid # 207323 ; http://n2t.net/addgene:207323 ; RRID:Addgene_207323)
